Addgene plasmid #68876: pAAV-MCS-shCHD5 #1
Purpose: CHD5 shRNA expressed from Adeno-associated viral (AAV) vector
Depositing lab: Adrian Bracken. Depositing organization: Trinity College Dublin. Publication: CHD5 is required for neurogenesis and has a dual role in facilitating gene expression and polycomb gene repression. Egan CM, Nyman U, Skotte J, Streubel G, Turner S, O'Connell DJ, Rraklli V, Dolan MJ, Chadderton N, Hansen K, Farrar GJ, Helin K, Holmberg J, Bracken AP. Dev Cell. 2013 Aug 12;26(3):223-36. doi: 10.1016/j.devcel.2013.07.008. PubMed 23948251.
Backbone
  Vector backbone: pAAV-MCS-CMV-eGFP
  Backbone manufacturer: Stratagene
  Vector type: Mammalian Expression, AAV, RNAi
Growth in bacteria
  Bacterial resistance: Ampicillin, 100 μg/mL
  Growth temperature: 37°C
  Growth strain: DH5alpha
  Copy number: Unknown
Gene/Insert
  Gene/Insert name: CHD5
  gRNA/shRNA sequence: CCGAGATACATGATCCTAAAT
  Species: M. musculus (mouse)
  Promoter: H1
  Cloning method: Restriction Enzyme; 5′ cloning site EcoRI (not destroyed); 3′ cloning site HindIII (not destroyed)
  Sequencing primers: 5′ unknown
Terms and licenses: Academic/Nonprofit Terms; Industry Terms: Not Available to Industry
How to cite: pAAV-MCS-shCHD5 #1 was a gift from Adrian Bracken (Addgene plasmid # 68876 ; http://n2t.net/addgene:68876 ; RRID:Addgene_68876)
