[The description below was written by a language model from this plasmid's Addgene catalogue record.]
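Description:
pAAV-MCS-shCHD5 #1 is an adeno-associated virus (AAV) transfer plasmid for RNA interference against mouse Chd5, which encodes a chromodomain helicase DNA-binding chromatin remodeller. It is built on the Stratagene-derived pAAV-MCS-CMV-eGFP backbone and is classed as a mammalian expression, AAV and RNAi vector. In bacteria it is propagated under ampicillin selection; the copy number is recorded as unknown, and the origin of replication is not stated.

The payload is a short hairpin RNA cassette targeting M. musculus CHD5, cloned as a restriction fragment between EcoRI and HindIII sites, both of which remain intact. Expression is driven by the H1 promoter, an RNA polymerase III promoter commonly used for shRNAs because it produces short transcripts with defined ends that the cellular RNAi machinery processes into a silencing siRNA. The "#1" in the name suggests it is one of several hairpins against the same gene. The backbone name implies a separate CMV-driven eGFP reporter that would mark transduced or transfected cells, and AAV vectors of this type normally flank the payload with inverted terminal repeats that allow packaging into AAV particles when rep/cap and helper functions are supplied in trans. No feature table is provided, however, so the presence and arrangement of these elements cannot be confirmed from the record.

The construct is intended for knocking down CHD5 in mouse cells, by direct transfection or after packaging into recombinant AAV. The associated publication addresses the requirement for CHD5 in neurogenesis and its roles in facilitating gene expression and Polycomb-mediated repression, consistent with loss-of-function use in neural cells.
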