>Addgene plasmid #68876 | pAAV-MCS-shCHD5 #1 | addgene partial sequence | sequence record 122331 | CMV-F 5'-CGCAAATGGGCGGTAGGCGTG-3'
TAGCAGAGCTGGTTTAGTGAACCGTCAGATCCGCTAGCGGATCCACCGGTCGCCACCATGGTGAGCAAGG
GCGAGGAGCTGTTCACCGGGGTGGTGCCCATCCTGGTCGAGCTGGACGGCGACGTAAACGGCCACAAGTT
CAGCGTGTCCGGCGAGGGCGAGGGCGATGCCACCTACGGCAAGCTGACCCTGAAGTTCATCTGCACCACC
GGCAAGCTGCCCGTGCCCTGGCCCACCCTCGTGACCACCCTGACCTACGGCGTGCAGTGCTTCAGCCGCT
ACCCCGACCACATGAAGCAGCACGACTTCTTCAAGTCCGCCATGCCCGAAGGCTACGTCCAGGAGCGCAC
CATCTTCTTCAAGGACGACGGCAACTACAAGACCCGCGCCGAGGTGAAGTTCGAGGGCGACACCCTGGTG
AACCGCATCGAGCTGAAGGGCATCGACTTCAAGGAGGACGGCAACATCCTGGGGCACAAGCTGGAGTACA
ACTACAACAGCCACAACGTCTATATCATGGCCGACAAGCAGAAGAACGGCATCAAGGTGAACTTCAAGAT
CCGCCACAACATCGAGGACGGCAGCGTGCAGCTCGCCGACCACTACCAGCAGAACACCCCCATCGGCGAC
GGCCCCGTGCTGCTGCCCGACAACCACTACCTGAGCACCCAGTCCGCCCTGAGCAAAGACCCCAACGAGA
AGCGCGATCACATGGTCCTGCTGGAGTTCGTGACCGCCGCCGGGATCACTCTCGGCATGGACGAGCTGTA
CAAGTAAAGCGGCCGCGACTCTAGATCATAATCAGCCATACCACATTTGTAGAGGTTTTACTTGCTTTAA
AAAACCTCCCACACCTCCCCCTGAACCTGAAACATAAAATGAATGCAATTGTTGTTGTTAACTTGTTTAT
TGCAGCTTATAATGGTTACAAATAAAGCATTAGCATCACAAATTTCACAAATAAAGCATTTTTTTCACTG
CATTCTAGTTGTGGTTTGTCCAACTCATCATGTATCTTTAAGGCCGCAGGAACCCCTAGTGATGAATTGC
CAT
