>Addgene plasmid #68876 | pAAV-MCS-shCHD5 #1 | addgene partial sequence | sequence record 123842 | H1 5'-tcgctatgtgttctgggaaa-3'
GTCTTGGATTTGGGATCTTATAAGTTCTGTATGAGACCACAGATCCCCGCCGAGATACATGATCCTAAAT
TTCAAGAGAATTTAGGATCATGTATCTCGGTTTTTCTAGAGGAAAAGCTTGAGCTCGAGATCGGCCGCAG
GAACCCCTAGTGATGGAGTTGGCCACTCCCTCTCTGCGCGCTCGTGAGCTAACTCACATTAATTGCGTTG
CGCTCACTGCCCGCTTTCCAGTCGGGAAACCTGTCGTGCCAGCTGCATTAATGAATCGGCCAACGCGCGG
GGAGAGGCGGTTTGCGTATTGGGCGCTCTTCCGCTTCCTCGCTCACTGACTCGCTGCGCTCGGTCGTTCG
GCTGCGGCGAGCGGTATCAGCTCACTCAAAGGCGGTAATACGGTTATCCACAGAATCAGGGGATAACGCA
GGAAAGAACATGTGAGCAAAAGGCCAGCAAAAGGCCAGGAACCGTAAAAAGGCCGCGTTGCTGGCGTTTT
TCCATAGGCTCCGCCCCCCTGACGAGCATCACAAAAATCGACGCTCAAGTCAGATGTGGCGAAACCCGAC
AGGACTATAAAGATACCAGCGTTTCCCCCTGGAAGCTCCCTCGTGCGCTCTCCTGTTCCGACCCTGCCGC
TTACCGGATACCTGTCCGCCTTTCTCCCTTCGGGAAGCGTGGCGCTTTCTCATAGCTC
